Addgene plasmid #161293: pDONR221-SLC29A3_STOP
Purpose: Gateway entry clone with codon-optimized ORF sequence for subcloning into custom expression vectors. Contains a STOP codon at the end of the codon-optimized ORF sequence.
Depositing lab: RESOLUTE Consortium & Giulio Superti-Furga. Depositing organization: CeMM Research Center for Molecular Medicine. Publication: The RESOLUTE consortium: unlocking SLC transporters for drug discovery. Superti-Furga G, Lackner D, Wiedmer T, Ingles-Prieto A, Barbosa B, Girardi E, Goldmann U, Gurtl B, Klavins K, Klimek C, Lindinger S, Lineiro-Retes E, Muller AC, Onstein S, Redinger G, Reil D, Sedlyarov V, Wolf G, Crawford M, Everley R, ... Steppan CM. Nat Rev Drug Discov. 2020 Jul;19(7):429-430. doi: 10.1038/d41573-020-00056-6. PubMed 32265506.
Backbone
  Vector backbone: pDONR221
  Backbone manufacturer: ThermoFisher Scientific
  Backbone size w/o insert (bp): 2550
  Vector type: Mammalian Expression
Growth in bacteria
  Bacterial resistance: Kanamycin, 50 μg/mL
  Growth temperature: 37°C
  Growth strain: NEB Stable
  Copy number: High Copy
Gene/Insert
  Gene/Insert name: SLC29A3 (alt name: ENT3, FLJ11160)
  Species: H. sapiens (human)
  Insert size (bp): 1428
  Entrez Gene: SLC29A3 (a.k.a. ENT3, HCLAP, HJCD, PHID)
  Cloning method: Gateway Cloning
  Sequencing primers: 5′ M13-fwd; 3′ M13-rev
Terms and licenses: Academic/Nonprofit Terms; Industry Terms
Depositor comments: This plasmid contains a STOP codon at the end of the codon-optimized ORF. For the version of this plasmid that does not contain a STOP codon, please see Addgene plasmid 132127 For more information on the full Resolute plasmid collection, please see www.addgene.org/depositor-collections/re-solute/. Please provide your feedback on this plasmid to the RESOLUTE consortium by filling out their RESOLUTE repository feedback form: https://forms.office.com/Pages/ResponsePage.aspx?id=0e05yklzmkS7rjFGQL4N7z4feCLQvEJAmVcOCM_u885UN1JJRko0Ukg4TVQwNTZLOUxPQVJWT1NHUCQlQCN0PWcu
How to cite: pDONR221-SLC29A3_STOP was a gift from RESOLUTE Consortium & Giulio Superti-Furga (Addgene plasmid # 161293 ; http://n2t.net/addgene:161293 ; RRID:Addgene_161293)
