[The description below was written by a language model from this plasmid's Addgene catalogue record and pLannotate feature annotations shown in this document.]
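Description:
pDONR221-SLC29A3_STOP is a Gateway entry clone built on the pDONR221 backbone, carrying a codon-optimized open reading frame for human SLC29A3 (also called ENT3), an equilibrative nucleoside transporter that moves adenine, adenosine, uridine and several nucleoside analog drugs across membranes. The plasmid is about 4 kb and is maintained in E. coli at high copy through a ColE1/pUC-type origin, with selection by a kanamycin resistance gene (aminoglycoside phosphotransferase). Although the catalogue lists the vector type as mammalian expression, the feature tables show no eukaryotic promoter or polyadenylation signal. The only promoter annotated is a T7 promoter downstream of the insert on the opposite strand, so the plasmid serves as a shuttle for the ORF rather than as an expression vector in its own right.

The roughly 1.4 kb ORF sits between attL1 and attL2 sites, which allow directional transfer by an LR recombination reaction into any attR-containing destination vector that supplies the desired promoter, tags and selection markers. The rrnB T1 and T2 terminators upstream of attL1 insulate the insert from read-through transcription in bacteria. The short fragments annotated as lacI, lacZα and RSF ori are probably backbone remnants or partial annotation matches rather than functional elements. This version retains a stop codon at the end of the ORF, so it suits native or N-terminally tagged expression but not C-terminal fusions, and a companion clone without the stop codon exists for those. The two sequence records give essentially the same annotation, offset by a few bases. The construct belongs to a consortium collection of solute carrier clones intended to support transporter research and drug discovery.
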