Features (pLannotate 1.2.2; 11 found; start..end, strand, type, name):
      8..116     +  rep_origin     RSF ori (fragment): Plasmids containing the RSF 1030 origin of replication can be propagated in E. coli cells that contain additional plasmids with compatible origins.
    118..210     +  CDS            lacI (fragment): lac repressor; lacI; The lac repressor binds to the lac operator to inhibit transcription in E. coli. This inhibition can be relieved by adding lactose or isopropyl-β-D-thiogalactopyranoside (IPTG).
    265..292     -  terminator     rrnB T2 terminator: transcription terminator T2 from the E. coli rrnB gene
    424..467     +  terminator     rrnB T1 terminator: Escherichia coli rrnB; transcription terminator T1 from the E. coli rrnB gene
    514..550     -  CDS            lacZα (fragment): LacZα fragment of β-galactosidase; lacZ fragment
    566..665     +  protein_bind   attL1: mutant version of attL; recombination site for the Gateway® LR reaction LR Clonase™
    671..2095    +  CDS            SLC29A3: S29A3_HUMAN - Also known as ENT3. Experimental evidence at protein level: Swiss-Prot protein existence level 1. Mediates both influx and efflux of nucleosides across the membrane (equilibrative transporter). Mediates transport of adenine, adenosine and uridine, as well as several nucleoside analog drugs, such as anticancer and antiviral agents, including cladribine, cordycepin, tubercidin and AZT. Does not transport hypoxanthine. From Homo sapiens (Human).
   2100..2199    -  protein_bind   attL2: mutant version of attL; recombination site for the Gateway® LR reaction LR Clonase™
   2217..2235    -  promoter       T7 promoter: promoter for bacteriophage T7 RNA polymerase
   2369..3178    +  CDS            KanR: aminoglycoside phosphotransferase; aph(3')-Ia; confers resistance to kanamycin in bacteria or G418 (Geneticin®) in eukaryotes
   3325..3913    +  rep_origin     ori: high-copy-number ColE1/pMB1/pBR322/pUC origin of replication
>Addgene plasmid #161293 | pDONR221-SLC29A3_STOP | addgene full sequence | sequence record 442072 | Addgene NGS Result
TCCTGCGTTATCCCCTGATTCTGTGGATAACCGTATTACCGCCTTTGAGTGAGCTGATACCGCTCGCCGC
AGCCGAACGACCGAGCGCAGCGAGTCAGTGAGCGAGGAAGCGGAAGAGCGCCCAATACGCAAACCGCCTC
TCCCCGCGCGTTGGCCGATTCATTAATGCAGCTGGCACGACAGGTTTCCCGACTGGAAAGCGGGCAGTGA
GCGCAACGCAATTAATACGCGTACCGCTAGCCAGGAAGAGTTTGTAGAAACGCAAAAAGGCCATCCGTCA
GGATGGCCTTCTGCTTAGTTTGATGCCTGGCAGTTTATGGCGGGCGTCCTGCCCGCCACCCTCCGGGCCG
TTGCTTCACAACGTTCAAATCCGCTCCCGGCGGATTTGTCCTACTCAGGAGAGCGTTCACCGACAAACAA
CAGATAAAACGAAAGGCCCAGTCTTCCGACTGAGCCTTTCGTTTTATTTGATGCCTGGCAGTTCCCTACT
CTCGCGTTAACGCTAGCATGGATGTTTTCCCAGTCACGACGTTGTAAAACGACGGCCAGTCTTAAGCTCG
GGCCCCAAATAATGATTTTATTTTGACTGATAGTGACCTGTTCGTTGCAACACATTGATGAGCAATGCTT
TTTTATAATGCCAACTTTGTACAAAAAAGCAGGCTCCACCATGGCCGTGGTGAGCGAGGACGATTTCCAG
CACAGCTCCAACTCCACCTACAGGACCACATCTAGCTCCCTGAGGGCAGACCAGGAGGCCCTGCTGGAGA
AGCTGCTGGATAGGCCACCTCCAGGACTGCAGAGGCCAGAGGACAGATTTTGCGGCACATACATCATCTT
CTTTTCCCTGGGCATCGGCTCTCTGCTGCCTTGGAACTTCTTTATCACCGCCAAGGAGTATTGGATGTTC
AAGCTGAGAAATTCTAGCTCCCCAGCAACAGGAGAGGACCCTGAGGGCTCCGATATCCTGAATTACTTCG
AGTCTTATCTGGCAGTGGCAAGCACCGTGCCATCCATGCTGTGCCTGGTGGCCAACTTTCTGCTGGTGAA
TCGGGTGGCCGTGCACATCAGAGTGCTGGCCTCCCTGACCGTGATCCTGGCCATCTTCATGGTCATCACA
GCCCTGGTGAAGGTGGATACCTCTAGCTGGACAAGGGGCTTCTTTGCCGTGACCATCGTGTGCATGGTCA
TCCTGAGCGGCGCCTCCACCGTGTTCTCCTCTAGCATCTACGGCATGACAGGCTCCTTTCCTATGCGCAA
CAGCCAGGCCCTGATCTCCGGAGGAGCAATGGGAGGCACCGTGTCTGCCGTGGCAAGCCTGGTGGACCTG
GCAGCATCCTCTGATGTGCGGAATAGCGCCCTGGCCTTCTTTCTGACCGCCACAGTGTTCCTGGTGCTGT
GCATGGGCCTGTACCTGCTGCTGAGCAGACTGGAGTATGCCAGGTACTATATGAGGCCAGTGCTGGCAGC
ACACGTGTTCTCCGGAGAGGAGGAGCTGCCACAGGACTCTCTGAGCGCCCCATCTGTGGCAAGCCGGTTT
ATCGATTCCCACACCCCCCCTCTGAGACCAATCCTGAAGAAGACAGCCTCTCTGGGCTTCTGCGTGACCT
ACGTGTTCTTTATCACATCTCTGATCTATCCCGCCATCTGTACCAACATCGAGAGCCTGAATAAGGGCTC
CGGCTCTCTGTGGACCACAAAGTTCTTTATCCCTCTGACCACATTCCTGCTGTACAACTTTGCAGACCTG
TGCGGCAGGCAGCTGACAGCATGGATCCAGGTGCCAGGCCCCAATTCTAAGGCCCTGCCAGGCTTCGTGC
TGCTGAGGACCTGCCTGATCCCTCTGTTCGTGCTGTGCAACTACCAGCCACGCGTGCACCTGAAGACAGT
GGTGTTTCAGAGCGACGTGTACCCCGCCCTGCTGAGCTCCCTGCTGGGACTGTCTAATGGCTACCTGAGC
ACCCTGGCCCTGCTGTATGGCCCTAAGATCGTGCCAAGAGAGCTGGCCGAGGCCACAGGCGTGGTCATGA
GCTTCTACGTGTGCCTGGGACTGACCCTGGGATCCGCCTGTTCTACACTGCTGGTGCACCTGATCTAAGA
CCCAGCTTTCTTGTACAAAGTTGGCATTATAAGAAAGCATTGCTTATCAATTTGTTGCAACGAACAGGTC
ACTATCAGTCAAAATAAAATCATTATTTGCCATCCAGCTGATATCCCCTATAGTGAGTCGTATTACATGG
TCATAGCTGTTTCCTGGCAGCTCTGGCCCGTGTCTCAAAATCTCTGATGTTACATTGCACAAGATAAAAA
TATATCATCATGAACAATAAAACTGTCTGCTTACATAAACAGTAATACAAGGGGTGTTATGAGCCATATT
CAACGGGAAACGTCGAGGCCGCGATTAAATTCCAACATGGATGCTGATTTATATGGGTATAAATGGGCTC
GCGATAATGTCGGGCAATCAGGTGCGACAATCTATCGCTTGTATGGGAAGCCCGATGCGCCAGAGTTGTT
TCTGAAACATGGCAAAGGTAGCGTTGCCAATGATGTTACAGATGAGATGGTCAGACTAAACTGGCTGACG
GAATTTATGCCTCTTCCGACCATCAAGCATTTTATCCGTACTCCTGATGATGCATGGTTACTCACCACTG
CGATCCCCGGAAAAACAGCATTCCAGGTATTAGAAGAATATCCTGATTCAGGTGAAAATATTGTTGATGC
GCTGGCAGTGTTCCTGCGCCGGTTGCATTCGATTCCTGTTTGTAATTGTCCTTTTAACAGCGATCGCGTA
TTTCGTCTCGCTCAGGCGCAATCACGAATGAATAACGGTTTGGTTGATGCGAGTGATTTTGATGACGAGC
GTAATGGCTGGCCTGTTGAACAAGTCTGGAAAGAAATGCATAAACTTTTGCCATTCTCACCGGATTCAGT
CGTCACTCATGGTGATTTCTCACTTGATAACCTTATTTTTGACGAGGGGAAATTAATAGGTTGTATTGAT
GTTGGACGAGTCGGAATCGCAGACCGATACCAGGATCTTGCCATCCTATGGAACTGCCTCGGTGAGTTTT
CTCCTTCATTACAGAAACGGCTTTTTCAAAAATATGGTATTGATAATCCTGATATGAATAAATTGCAGTT
TCATTTGATGCTCGATGAGTTTTTCTAATCAGAATTGGTTAATTGGTTGTAACACTGGCAGAGCATTACG
CTGACTTGACGGGACGGCGCAAGCTCATGACCAAAATCCCTTAACGTGAGTTACGCGTCGTTCCACTGAG
CGTCAGACCCCGTAGAAAAGATCAAAGGATCTTCTTGAGATCCTTTTTTTCTGCGCGTAATCTGCTGCTT
GCAAACAAAAAAACCACCGCTACCAGCGGTGGTTTGTTTGCCGGATCAAGAGCTACCAACTCTTTTTCCG
AAGGTAACTGGCTTCAGCAGAGCGCAGATACCAAATACTGTTCTTCTAGTGTAGCCGTAGTTAGGCCACC
ACTTCAAGAACTCTGTAGCACCGCCTACATACCTCGCTCTGCTAATCCTGTTACCAGTGGCTGCTGCCAG
TGGCGATAAGTCGTGTCTTACCGGGTTGGACTCAAGACGATAGTTACCGGATAAGGCGCAGCGGTCGGGC
TGAACGGGGGGTTCGTGCACACAGCCCAGCTTGGAGCGAACGACCTACACCGAACTGAGATACCTACAGC
GTGAGCTATGAGAAAGCGCCACGCTTCCCGAAGGGAGAAAGGCGGACAGGTATCCGGTAAGCGGCAGGGT
CGGAACAGGAGAGCGCACGAGGGAGCTTCCAGGGGGAAACGCCTGGTATCTTTATAGTCCTGTCGGGTTT
CGCCACCTCTGACTTGAGCGTCGATTTTTGTGATGCTCGTCAGGGGGGCGGAGCCTATGGAAAAACGCCA
GCAACGCGGCCTTTTTACGGTTCCTGGCCTTTTGCTGGCCTTTTGCTCACATGTTCTT
