Features (pLannotate 1.2.2; 10 found; start..end, strand, type, name):
    121..213     +  CDS            lacI (fragment): lac repressor; lacI; The lac repressor binds to the lac operator to inhibit transcription in E. coli. This inhibition can be relieved by adding lactose or isopropyl-β-D-thiogalactopyranoside (IPTG).
    268..295     -  terminator     rrnB T2 terminator: transcription terminator T2 from the E. coli rrnB gene
    427..470     +  terminator     rrnB T1 terminator: Escherichia coli rrnB; transcription terminator T1 from the E. coli rrnB gene
    517..553     -  CDS            lacZα (fragment): LacZα fragment of β-galactosidase; lacZ fragment
    569..668     +  protein_bind   attL1: mutant version of attL; recombination site for the Gateway® LR reaction LR Clonase™
    674..2098    +  CDS            SLC29A3: S29A3_HUMAN - Also known as ENT3. Experimental evidence at protein level: Swiss-Prot protein existence level 1. Mediates both influx and efflux of nucleosides across the membrane (equilibrative transporter). Mediates transport of adenine, adenosine and uridine, as well as several nucleoside analog drugs, such as anticancer and antiviral agents, including cladribine, cordycepin, tubercidin and AZT. Does not transport hypoxanthine. From Homo sapiens (Human).
   2103..2202    -  protein_bind   attL2: mutant version of attL; recombination site for the Gateway® LR reaction LR Clonase™
   2220..2238    -  promoter       T7 promoter: promoter for bacteriophage T7 RNA polymerase
   2372..3181    +  CDS            KanR: aminoglycoside phosphotransferase; aph(3')-Ia; confers resistance to kanamycin in bacteria or G418 (Geneticin®) in eukaryotes
   3328..3916    +  rep_origin     ori: high-copy-number ColE1/pMB1/pBR322/pUC origin of replication
>Addgene plasmid #161293 | pDONR221-SLC29A3_STOP | analyzer sequence | sequence record 312520
CTTTCCTGCGTTATCCCCTGATTCTGTGGATAACCGTATTACCGCCTTTGAGTGAGCTGATACCGCTCGC
CGCAGCCGAACGACCGAGCGCAGCGAGTCAGTGAGCGAGGAAGCGGAAGAGCGCCCAATACGCAAACCGC
CTCTCCCCGCGCGTTGGCCGATTCATTAATGCAGCTGGCACGACAGGTTTCCCGACTGGAAAGCGGGCAG
TGAGCGCAACGCAATTAATACGCGTACCGCTAGCCAGGAAGAGTTTGTAGAAACGCAAAAAGGCCATCCG
TCAGGATGGCCTTCTGCTTAGTTTGATGCCTGGCAGTTTATGGCGGGCGTCCTGCCCGCCACCCTCCGGG
CCGTTGCTTCACAACGTTCAAATCCGCTCCCGGCGGATTTGTCCTACTCAGGAGAGCGTTCACCGACAAA
CAACAGATAAAACGAAAGGCCCAGTCTTCCGACTGAGCCTTTCGTTTTATTTGATGCCTGGCAGTTCCCT
ACTCTCGCGTTAACGCTAGCATGGATGTTTTCCCAGTCACGACGTTGTAAAACGACGGCCAGTCTTAAGC
TCGGGCCCCAAATAATGATTTTATTTTGACTGATAGTGACCTGTTCGTTGCAACACATTGATGAGCAATG
CTTTTTTATAATGCCAACTTTGTACAAAAAAGCAGGCTCCACCATGGCCGTGGTGAGCGAGGACGATTTC
CAGCACAGCTCCAACTCCACCTACAGGACCACATCTAGCTCCCTGAGGGCAGACCAGGAGGCCCTGCTGG
AGAAGCTGCTGGATAGGCCACCTCCAGGACTGCAGAGGCCAGAGGACAGATTTTGCGGCACATACATCAT
CTTCTTTTCCCTGGGCATCGGCTCTCTGCTGCCTTGGAACTTCTTTATCACCGCCAAGGAGTATTGGATG
TTCAAGCTGAGAAATTCTAGCTCCCCAGCAACAGGAGAGGACCCTGAGGGCTCCGATATCCTGAATTACT
TCGAGTCTTATCTGGCAGTGGCAAGCACCGTGCCATCCATGCTGTGCCTGGTGGCCAACTTTCTGCTGGT
GAATCGGGTGGCCGTGCACATCAGAGTGCTGGCCTCCCTGACCGTGATCCTGGCCATCTTCATGGTCATC
ACAGCCCTGGTGAAGGTGGATACCTCTAGCTGGACAAGGGGCTTCTTTGCCGTGACCATCGTGTGCATGG
TCATCCTGAGCGGCGCCTCCACCGTGTTCTCCTCTAGCATCTACGGCATGACAGGCTCCTTTCCTATGCG
CAACAGCCAGGCCCTGATCTCCGGAGGAGCAATGGGAGGCACCGTGTCTGCCGTGGCAAGCCTGGTGGAC
CTGGCAGCATCCTCTGATGTGCGGAATAGCGCCCTGGCCTTCTTTCTGACCGCCACAGTGTTCCTGGTGC
TGTGCATGGGCCTGTACCTGCTGCTGAGCAGACTGGAGTATGCCAGGTACTATATGAGGCCAGTGCTGGC
AGCACACGTGTTCTCCGGAGAGGAGGAGCTGCCACAGGACTCTCTGAGCGCCCCATCTGTGGCAAGCCGG
TTTATCGATTCCCACACCCCCCCTCTGAGACCAATCCTGAAGAAGACAGCCTCTCTGGGCTTCTGCGTGA
CCTACGTGTTCTTTATCACATCTCTGATCTATCCCGCCATCTGTACCAACATCGAGAGCCTGAATAAGGG
CTCCGGCTCTCTGTGGACCACAAAGTTCTTTATCCCTCTGACCACATTCCTGCTGTACAACTTTGCAGAC
CTGTGCGGCAGGCAGCTGACAGCATGGATCCAGGTGCCAGGCCCCAATTCTAAGGCCCTGCCAGGCTTCG
TGCTGCTGAGGACCTGCCTGATCCCTCTGTTCGTGCTGTGCAACTACCAGCCACGCGTGCACCTGAAGAC
AGTGGTGTTTCAGAGCGACGTGTACCCCGCCCTGCTGAGCTCCCTGCTGGGACTGTCTAATGGCTACCTG
AGCACCCTGGCCCTGCTGTATGGCCCTAAGATCGTGCCAAGAGAGCTGGCCGAGGCCACAGGCGTGGTCA
TGAGCTTCTACGTGTGCCTGGGACTGACCCTGGGATCCGCCTGTTCTACACTGCTGGTGCACCTGATCTA
AGACCCAGCTTTCTTGTACAAAGTTGGCATTATAAGAAAGCATTGCTTATCAATTTGTTGCAACGAACAG
GTCACTATCAGTCAAAATAAAATCATTATTTGCCATCCAGCTGATATCCCCTATAGTGAGTCGTATTACA
TGGTCATAGCTGTTTCCTGGCAGCTCTGGCCCGTGTCTCAAAATCTCTGATGTTACATTGCACAAGATAA
AATAATATCATCATGAACAATAAAACTGTCTGCTTACATAAACAGTAATACAAGGGGTGTTATGAGCCAT
ATTCAACGGGAAACGTCGAGGCCGCGATTAAATTCCAACATGGATGCTGATTTATATGGGTATAAATGGG
CTCGCGATAATGTCGGGCAATCAGGTGCGACAATCTATCGCTTGTATGGGAAGCCCGATGCGCCAGAGTT
GTTTCTGAAACATGGCAAAGGTAGCGTTGCCAATGATGTTACAGATGAGATGGTCAGACTAAACTGGCTG
ACGGAATTTATGCCTCTTCCGACCATCAAGCATTTTATCCGTACTCCTGATGATGCATGGTTACTCACCA
CTGCGATCCCCGGAAAAACAGCATTCCAGGTATTAGAAGAATATCCTGATTCAGGTGAAAATATTGTTGA
TGCGCTGGCAGTGTTCCTGCGCCGGTTGCATTCGATTCCTGTTTGTAATTGTCCTTTTAACAGCGATCGC
GTATTTCGTCTCGCTCAGGCGCAATCACGAATGAATAACGGTTTGGTTGATGCGAGTGATTTTGATGACG
AGCGTAATGGCTGGCCTGTTGAACAAGTCTGGAAAGAAATGCATAAACTTTTGCCATTCTCACCGGATTC
AGTCGTCACTCATGGTGATTTCTCACTTGATAACCTTATTTTTGACGAGGGGAAATTAATAGGTTGTATT
GATGTTGGACGAGTCGGAATCGCAGACCGATACCAGGATCTTGCCATCCTATGGAACTGCCTCGGTGAGT
TTTCTCCTTCATTACAGAAACGGCTTTTTCAAAAATATGGTATTGATAATCCTGATATGAATAAATTGCA
GTTTCATTTGATGCTCGATGAGTTTTTCTAATCAGAATTGGTTAATTGGTTGTAACACTGGCAGAGCATT
ACGCTGACTTGACGGGACGGCGCAAGCTCATGACCAAAATCCCTTAACGTGAGTTACGCGTCGTTCCACT
GAGCGTCAGACCCCGTAGAAAAGATCAAAGGATCTTCTTGAGATCCTTTTTTTCTGCGCGTAATCTGCTG
CTTGCAAACAAAAAAACCACCGCTACCAGCGGTGGTTTGTTTGCCGGATCAAGAGCTACCAACTCTTTTT
CCGAAGGTAACTGGCTTCAGCAGAGCGCAGATACCAAATACTGTTCTTCTAGTGTAGCCGTAGTTAGGCC
ACCACTTCAAGAACTCTGTAGCACCGCCTACATACCTCGCTCTGCTAATCCTGTTACCAGTGGCTGCTGC
CAGTGGCGATAAGTCGTGTCTTACCGGGTTGGACTCAAGACGATAGTTACCGGATAAGGCGCAGCGGTCG
GGCTGAACGGGGGGTTCGTGCACACAGCCCAGCTTGGAGCGAACGACCTACACCGAACTGAGATACCTAC
AGCGTGAGCTATGAGAAAGCGCCACGCTTCCCGAAGGGAGAAAGGCGGACAGGTATCCGGTAAGCGGCAG
GGTCGGAACAGGAGAGCGCACGAGGGAGCTTCCAGGGGGAAACGCCTGGTATCTTTATAGTCCTGTCGGG
TTTCGCCACCTCTGACTTGAGCGTCGATTTTTGTGATGCTCGTCAGGGGGGCGGAGCCTATGGAAAAACG
CCAGCAACGCGGCCTTTTTACGGTTCCTGGCCTTTTGCTGGCCTTTTGCTCACATGTT
