>Addgene plasmid #161293 | pDONR221-SLC29A3_STOP | depositor partial sequence | sequence record 312521 | Codon-optimized ORF of SLC29A3
ATGGCCGTGGTGAGCGAGGACGATTTCCAGCACAGCTCCAACTCCACCTACAGGACCACATCTAGCTCCC
TGAGGGCAGACCAGGAGGCCCTGCTGGAGAAGCTGCTGGATAGGCCACCTCCAGGACTGCAGAGGCCAGA
GGACAGATTTTGCGGCACATACATCATCTTCTTTTCCCTGGGCATCGGCTCTCTGCTGCCTTGGAACTTC
TTTATCACCGCCAAGGAGTATTGGATGTTCAAGCTGAGAAATTCTAGCTCCCCAGCAACAGGAGAGGACC
CTGAGGGCTCCGATATCCTGAATTACTTCGAGTCTTATCTGGCAGTGGCAAGCACCGTGCCATCCATGCT
GTGCCTGGTGGCCAACTTTCTGCTGGTGAATCGGGTGGCCGTGCACATCAGAGTGCTGGCCTCCCTGACC
GTGATCCTGGCCATCTTCATGGTCATCACAGCCCTGGTGAAGGTGGATACCTCTAGCTGGACAAGGGGCT
TCTTTGCCGTGACCATCGTGTGCATGGTCATCCTGAGCGGCGCCTCCACCGTGTTCTCCTCTAGCATCTA
CGGCATGACAGGCTCCTTTCCTATGCGCAACAGCCAGGCCCTGATCTCCGGAGGAGCAATGGGAGGCACC
GTGTCTGCCGTGGCAAGCCTGGTGGACCTGGCAGCATCCTCTGATGTGCGGAATAGCGCCCTGGCCTTCT
TTCTGACCGCCACAGTGTTCCTGGTGCTGTGCATGGGCCTGTACCTGCTGCTGAGCAGACTGGAGTATGC
CAGGTACTATATGAGGCCAGTGCTGGCAGCACACGTGTTCTCCGGAGAGGAGGAGCTGCCACAGGACTCT
CTGAGCGCCCCATCTGTGGCAAGCCGGTTTATCGATTCCCACACCCCCCCTCTGAGACCAATCCTGAAGA
AGACAGCCTCTCTGGGCTTCTGCGTGACCTACGTGTTCTTTATCACATCTCTGATCTATCCCGCCATCTG
TACCAACATCGAGAGCCTGAATAAGGGCTCCGGCTCTCTGTGGACCACAAAGTTCTTTATCCCTCTGACC
ACATTCCTGCTGTACAACTTTGCAGACCTGTGCGGCAGGCAGCTGACAGCATGGATCCAGGTGCCAGGCC
CCAATTCTAAGGCCCTGCCAGGCTTCGTGCTGCTGAGGACCTGCCTGATCCCTCTGTTCGTGCTGTGCAA
CTACCAGCCACGCGTGCACCTGAAGACAGTGGTGTTTCAGAGCGACGTGTACCCCGCCCTGCTGAGCTCC
CTGCTGGGACTGTCTAATGGCTACCTGAGCACCCTGGCCCTGCTGTATGGCCCTAAGATCGTGCCAAGAG
AGCTGGCCGAGGCCACAGGCGTGGTCATGAGCTTCTACGTGTGCCTGGGACTGACCCTGGGATCCGCCTG
TTCTACACTGCTGGTGCACCTGATCTAA
